>Addgene plasmid #30381 | pHR-SIN-PTEN-T383D | addgene partial sequence | sequence record 35482 | 30381 with WPRE-R
AATTTTGTAATCCAGAGGTTGATTATCGATAAGCTTGATATCAAGCTTGCATGCCTGCAGGTCGACTCTA
GAGTCGCGGCCGCCAGTGTGATGGATATCTGCAGAATTCGCCCTTTCAGACTTTTGTAATTTGTGTATGC
TGATCTTCATCAAAAGGTTCATTCTCTGGATCAGAGTCATCGGTGTCAGAATATCTATAATGATCAGGTT
CATTGTCACTAACATCTGGTGTTACAGAAGTTGAACTGCTAGCCTCTGGATTTGACGGCTCCTCTACTGT
TTTTGTGAAGTACAGCTTCACCTTAAAATTTGGAGAAAAGTATCGGTTGGCTTTGTCTTTATTTGCTTTG
TCAAGATCATTTTTTGTTAAAGTAAGTACTAGATATTCCTTGTCATTATCTGCACGCTCTATACTGCAAA
TGCTATCGATTTCTTGATCACATAGACTTCCATTTTCTACTTTTTCTGAGGTTTCCTCTGGTCCTGGTAT
GAAGAATGTATTTACCCAAAAGTGAAACATTTTGTCCTTTTTTAGCATCTTGTTCTGTTTGTGGAAGAAC
TCTACTTTGATATCACCACACACAGGTAACGGCTGAGGGAACTCAAAGTACATGAACTTGTCTTCCCGTC
GTGTGGGTCCTGAATTGGAGGAATATATCTTCACCTTTAGCTGGCAGACCACAAACTGAGGATTGCAAGT
TCCGCCACTGAACATTGGAATAGTTTCAAACATCATCTTGTGAAACAACAGTGCCACTGGTCTATAATCC
AGATGA
