[The description below was written by a language model from this plasmid's Addgene catalogue record.]
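Description:
pHR-SIN-PTEN-T383D is a mammalian expression plasmid built on the pHR-SIN backbone (about 9 kb without insert) and carrying a mutant form of the human tumour suppressor PTEN. The backbone name points to the pHR family of HIV-1-derived, self-inactivating lentiviral transfer vectors, in which a deletion in the 3′ LTR silences LTR-driven transcription after integration. However, the record lists the vector type only as mammalian expression and provides no feature table, so the viral elements, the internal promoter driving the insert, and any mammalian selection marker or reporter are not stated. In bacteria the plasmid is maintained at high copy number under ampicillin selection.

The insert is a 1,209 bp human PTEN coding sequence, which corresponds to the full-length open reading frame, cloned between BamHI and NotI sites that both remain intact, so the fragment can be excised or exchanged. It carries the T383D substitution, replacing threonine 383 in the C-terminal tail of PTEN with aspartate. Exchanging a phosphorylatable residue for an acidic one is a standard way to mimic constitutive phosphorylation, although the record does not explicitly describe the rationale. No epitope tag or fusion partner is recorded.

The associated publication is a mechanistic analysis of a DNA damage-induced, PTEN-dependent cell size checkpoint in human cells. This suggests the construct was used to express this PTEN variant in human cells, probably alongside wild-type and other mutant versions, to test how modification at this site affects PTEN function in cell size control.
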