Addgene plasmid #30381: pHR-SIN-PTEN-T383D
Depositing lab: Todd Waldman. Depositing organization: Georgetown University. Publication: Mechanistic Analysis of a DNA Damage-Induced, PTEN-Dependent Size Checkpoint in Human Cells. Kim JS, Xu X, Li H, Solomon D, Lane WS, Jin T, Waldman T. Mol Cell Biol. 2011 Jul . 31(13):2756-71. 10.1128/MCB.01323-10 PubMed 21536651.
Backbone
  Vector backbone: pHR-SIN
  Backbone size w/o insert (bp): 9000
  Vector type: Mammalian Expression
Growth in bacteria
  Bacterial resistance: Ampicillin, 100 μg/mL
  Growth temperature: 37°C
  Growth strain: DH5alpha
  Copy number: High Copy
Gene/Insert
  Gene/Insert name: PTEN-T383D
  Species: H. sapiens (human)
  Insert size (bp): 1209
  Mutation: T383D
  GenBank ID: U93051
  Entrez Gene: PTEN (a.k.a. 10q23del, BZS, CWS1, DEC, GLM2, MHAM, MMAC1, PTEN1, PTENbeta, PTENgama, TEP1)
  Cloning method: Restriction Enzyme; 5′ cloning site BamH I (not destroyed); 3′ cloning site Not I (not destroyed)
  Sequencing primers: 5′ CCAAGGACCTGAAATGACCC
Terms and licenses: Academic/Nonprofit Terms; Industry Terms: Not Available to Industry
How to cite: pHR-SIN-PTEN-T383D was a gift from Todd Waldman (Addgene plasmid # 30381 ; http://n2t.net/addgene:30381 ; RRID:Addgene_30381)
